>Addgene plasmid #244703 | CL20_mEGFP_FOidr_151 | addgene full sequence | sequence record 488172 | Addgene NGS Result
AAAAAAAATCTAACCTCAAGTCAAGGCTTTTCTATGGAATAAGGAATGGACAGCAGGGGGCTGTTTCATA
TACTGATGACCTCTTTATAGCCAACCTTTGTTCATGGCAGCCAGCATATGGGCATATGTTGCCAAACTCT
AAACCAAATACTCATTCTGATGTTTTAAATGATTTGCCCTCCCATATGTCCTTCCGAGTGAGAGACACAA
AAAATTCCAACACACTATTGCAATGAAAATAAATTTCCTTTATTAGCCAGAAGTCAGATGCTCAAGGGGC
TTCATGATGTCCCCATAATTTTTGGCAGAGGGAAAAAGATCTGCTAGCTCGAGCAGCTGAAGCTTTATTG
AGGCTTAAGCAGTGGGTTCCCTAGTTAGCCAGAGAGCTCCCAGGCTCAGATCTGGTCTAACCAGAGAGAC
CCAGTACAGGCAAAAAGCAGATCTTGTCTTCTTTGGGAGTGAATTAGCCCTTCCAGTCCCCCCTTTTCTT
TTAAAAAGTGGCTAAGATCTACAGCTGCCTTGTAAGTCATTGGTCTTAAAGGTACCGTAATCTTATCTAG
AACCGGTTCACGAGGGACCAGTCATGTCAGGGGTTTGTTGAGCGGCCCTCTTCCTCCCTCGACTCTTTGG
GATTGGCGGGGCAGCTTCCACCATGGTTGAGCTGTCCACTGAGAGGTTGGAATCTGGAGTCGTACTGGAC
ACGGAGGTATAGCCCACCGTGACCAGGGAAGGGCTGTTGCTGTGATTGCATGACTCCGGTTGCTGGTGAC
TGTCCATGTGGCTCCGGGAAGCGGCCGCACTTCCCCCGGAGCCTCCGCTTCCGCCCTTGTACAGCTCGTC
CATGCCGAGAGTGATCCCGGCGGCGGTCACGAACTCCAGCAGGACCATGTGATCGCGCTTCTCGTTGGGG
TCTTTGCTCAGCTTGGACTGGGTGCTCAGGTAGTGGTTGTCGGGCAGCAGCACGGGGCCGTCGCCGATGG
GGGTGTTCTGCTGGTAGTGGTCGGCGAGCTGCACGCTGCCGTCCTCGATGTTGTGGCGGATCTTGAAGTT
CACCTTGATGCCGTTCTTCTGCTTGTCGGCCATGATATAGACGTTGTGGCTGTTGTAGTTGTACTCCAGC
TTGTGCCCCAGGATGTTGCCGTCCTCCTTGAAGTCGATGCCCTTCAGCTCGATGCGGTTCACCAGGGTGT
CGCCCTCGAACTTCACCTCGGCGCGGGTCTTGTAGTTGCCGTCGTCCTTGAAGAAGATGGTGCGCTCCTG
GACGTAGCCTTCGGGCATGGCGGACTTGAAGAAGTCGTGCTGCTTCATGTGGTCGGGGTAGCGGCTGAAG
CACTGCACGCCGTAGGTCAGGGTGGTCACGAGGGTGGGCCAGGGCACGGGCAGCTTGCCGGTGGTGCAGA
TGAACTTCAGGGTCAGCTTGCCGTAGGTGGCATCGCCCTCGCCCTCGCCGGACACGCTGAACTTGTGGCC
GTTTACGTCGCCGTCCAGCTCGACCAGGATGGGCACCACCCCGGTGAACAGCTCCTCGCCCTTGCTCACC
ATGGTGGCGACCGGTGGATCCCGGGCCCGCGGTACCGTCGACTGCAGAATTCGGTTCACTAAACGAGCCC
GGTTCACTAAACGAGCTCTGCTTATATAGACCTCCCACCGTACACGCCTACCGCCCATTTGCGTCAATGG
GGCGGAGTTGTTACGACATTTTGGAAAGTCCCGTTGATTTTGGTGCCAAAACAAACTCCCATTGACGTCA
ATGGGGTGGAGACTTGGAAATCCCCGTGAGTCAAACCGCTATCCACGCCCATTGATGTACTGCCAAAACC
GCATCACCATGGTAATAGCGATGACTAATACGTAGATGTACTGCCAAGTAGGAAAGTCCCATAAGGTCAT
GTACTGGGCATAATGCCAGGCGGGCCATTTACCGTCATTGACGTCAATAGGGGGCGTACTTGGCATATGA
TACACTTGATGTACTGCCAAGTGGGCAGTTTACCGTAAATACTCCACCCATTGACGTCAATGGAAAGTCC
CTATTGGCGTTACTATGGGAACATACGTCATTATTGACGTCAATGGGCGGGGGTCGTTGGGCGGTCAGCC
AGGCGGGCCATTTACCGTAAGTTATGTAACGCGGAACTCCATATATGGGCTATGAACTAATGACCCCGTA
ATTGATTACTATTAATAACTAGCACGCGTTCGAAGCTTGAGCTCGGTCCCCTCGGGGTTGGGAGGTGGGT
CTGAAACGATAATGGTGAATATCCCTGCCTAACTCTATTCACTATAGAAAGTACAGCAAAAACTATTCTT
AAACCTACCAAGCCTCCTACTATCATTATGAATAATTTTATATACCACAGCCAATTTGTTATGTTAAACC
AATTCCACAAACTTGCCCATTTATCTAATTCCAATAATTCTTGTTCATTCTTTTCTTGCTGGTTTTGCGA
TTCTTCAATTAAGGAGTGTATTAAGCTTGTGTAATTGTTAATTTCTCTGTCCCACTCCATCCAGGTCGTG
TGATTCCAAATCTGTTCCAGAGATTTATTACTCCAACTAGCATTCCAAGGCACAGCAGTGGTGCAAATGA
GTTTTCCAGAGCAACCCCAAATCCCCAGGAGCTGTTGATCCTTTAGGTATCTTTCCACAGCCAGGATTCT
TGCCTGGAGCTGCTTGATGCCCCAGACTGTGAGTTGCAACAGATGCTGTTGCGCCTCAATAGCCCTCAGC
AAATTGTTCTGCTGCTGCACTATACCAGACAATAATTGTCTGGCCTGTACCGTCAGCGTCATTGACGCTG
CGCCCATAGTGCTTCCTGCTGCTCCCAAGAACCCAAGGAACAAAGCTCCTATTCCCACTGCTCTTTTTTC
TCTCTGCACCACTCTTCTCTTTGCCTTGGTGGGTGCTACTCCTAATGGTTCAATTTTTACTACTTTATAT
TTATATAATTCACTTCTCCAATTGTCCCTCATATCTCCTCCTTATGGTGTTTTACTAAACTTTTCCATGT
TCTAATCCTCATCCTGTCTACTTGCCACACAATCATCACCTGCCATCTGTTTTCCATAATCCCTAATGAT
CTTTGCTTTTCTTCTTGGCACTACTTTTATGTCACTATTATCTTGTATTACTACTGCCCCTTCACCTTTC
CAGAGGAGCTTTGCTGGTCCTTTCCAAAGTGGATTTCTGCTGTCCCTGTAATAAACCCGAAAATTTTGAA
TTTTTGTAATTTGTTTTTGTAATTCTTTAGTTTGTATGTCTGTTGCTATTATGTCTACTATTCTTTCCCC
TGCACTGTACCCCCCAATCCCCCCTTTTCTTTTAAAATTGTGGATGAATACTGCCATTTGTACTGCTGTC
TTAAGATGTTCAGCCTGATCTCTTACCTGTCCTATAATTTTCTTTAATTCTTTATTCATAGATTCTACTA
CTCCTTGACTTTGGGGATTGTAGGGAATTTCCAGGTCTGAAGATCCTGCTGCTTGCTGTGCTTTTTTCTT
ACTTTTGTTTTGCTCTTCCTCTATCTTGTCTAAAGCTTCCTTGGTGTCTTTTATCTCTATCCTTTGATGC
ACACAATAGAGGGTTGCTACTGTATTATATAATGATCTAAGTTCTTCTGATCCTGTCTGAAGGGATGGTT
GTAGCTGTCCCAGTATTTGTCTACAGCCTTCTGATGTTTCTAACAGGCCAGTATTAACTGCGAATCGTTC
TAGCTCCCTGCTTGCCCATACTATATGTTTTAATTTATATTTTTTCTTTCCCCCTGGCCTTAACCGAATT
TTTTCCCATCGCGATCTAATTCTCCCCCGCTTAATACTGACGCTCTCGCACCCATCTCTCTCCTTCTAGC
CTCCGCTAGTCAAAATTTTTGGCGTACTCACCAGTCGCCGCCCCTCGCCTCTTGCCGTGCGCGCTTCAGC
AAGCCGAGTCCTGCGTCGAGAGAGCTCCTCTGGTTTCCCTTTCGCTTTCAAGTCCCTGTTCGGGCGCCAC
TGCTAGAGATTTTCCACACTGACTAAAAGGGTCTGAGGGATCTCTAGTTACCAGAGTCACACAACAGACG
GGCACACACTACTTGAAGCACTCAAGGCAAGCTTTATTGAGGCTTAAGCAGTGGGTTCCCTAGTTAGCCA
GAGAGCTCCCAGGCTCAGATCTGGTCTAACCAGAGAGACCCAGTACAGGCAAAAAGCAGCTGCTTATATG
CAGGATCTGAGGGCTCGCCACTCCCCAGTCCCGCCCAGGCCACGCCTCCCATGGTAATAGCGATGACTAA
TACGTAGATGTACTGCCAAGTAGGAAAGTCCCATAAGGTCATGTACTGGGCATAATGCCAGGCGGGCCAT
TTACCGTCATTGACGTCAATAGGGGGCGTACTTGGCATATGATACACTTGATGTACTGCCAAGTGGGCAG
TTTACCGTAAATACTCCACCCATTGACGTCAATGGAAAGTCCCTATTGGCGTTACTATGGGAACATACGT
CATTATTGACGTCAATGGGCGGGGGTCGTTGGGCGGTCAGCCAGGCGGGCCATTTACCGTAAGTTATGTA
ACGCGGAACTCCATATATGGGCTATGAACTAATGACCCCGTAATTGATTACTATTAATAACTAGTCAATA
ATCAATGTCGACCCAGGTGGCACTTTTCGGGGAAATGTGCGCGGAACCCCTATTTGTTTATTTTTCTAAA
TACATTCAAATATGTATCCGCTCATGAGACAATAACCCTGATAAATGCTTCAATAATATTGAAAAAGGAA
GAGTATGAGTATTCAACATTTCCGTGTCGCCCTTATTCCCTTTTTTGCGGCATTTTGCCTTCCTGTTTTT
GCTCACCCAGAAACGCTGGTGAAAGTAAAAGATGCTGAAGATCAGTTGGGTGCACGAGTGGGTTACATCG
AACTGGATCTCAACAGCGGTAAGATCCTTGAGAGTTTTCGCCCCGAAGAACGTTTTCCAATGATGAGCAC
TTTTAAAGTTCTGCTATGTGGCGCGGTATTATCCCGTATTGACGCCGGGCAAGAGCAACTCGGTCGCCGC
ATACACTATTCTCAGAATGACTTGGTTGAGTACTCACCAGTCACAGAAAAGCATCTTACGGATGGCATGA
CAGTAAGAGAATTATGCAGTGCTGCCATAACCATGAGTGATAACACTGCGGCCAACTTACTTCTGACAAC
GATCGGAGGACCGAAGGAGCTAACCGCTTTTTTGCACAACATGGGGGATCATGTAACTCGCCTTGATCGT
TGGGAACCGGAGCTGAATGAAGCCATACCAAACGACGAGCGTGACACCACGATGCCTGTAGCAATGGCAA
CAACGTTGCGCAAACTATTAACTGGCGAACTACTTACTCTAGCTTCCCGGCAACAATTAATAGACTGGAT
GGAGGCGGATAAAGTTGCAGGACCACTTCTGCGCTCGGCCCTTCCGGCTGGCTGGTTTATTGCTGATAAA
TCTGGAGCCGGTGAGCGTGGGTCTCGCGGTATCATTGCAGCACTGGGGCCAGATGGTAAGCCCTCCCGTA
TCGTAGTTATCTACACGACGGGGAGTCAGGCAACTATGGATGAACGAAATAGACAGATCGCTGAGATAGG
TGCCTCACTGATTAAGCATTGGTAACTGTCAGACCAAGTTTACTCATATATACTTTAGATTGATTTAAAA
CTTCATTTTTAATTTAAAAGGATCTAGGTGAAGATCCTTTTTGATAATCTCATGACCAAAATCCCTTAAC
GTGAGTTTTCGTTCCACTGAGCGTCAGACCCCGTAGAAAAGATCAAAGGATCTTCTTGAGATCCTTTTTT
TCTGCGCGTAATCTGCTGCTTGCAAACAAAAAAACCACCGCTACCAGCGGTGGTTTGTTTGCCGGATCAA
GAGCTACCAACTCTTTTTCCGAAGGTAACTGGCTTCAGCAGAGCGCAGATACCAAATACTGTTCTTCTAG
TGTAGCCGTAGTTAGGCCACCACTTCAAGAACTCTGTAGCACCGCCTACATACCTCGCTCTGCTAATCCT
GTTACCAGTGGCTGCTGCCAGTGGCGATAAGTCGTGTCTTACCGGGTTGGACTCAAGACGATAGTTACCG
GATAAGGCGCAGCGGTCGGGCTGAACGGGGGGTTCGTGCACACAGCCCAGCTTGGAGCGAACGACCTACA
CCGAACTGAGATACCTACAGCGTGAGCTATGAGAAAGCGCCACGCTTCCCGAAGGGAGAAAGGCGGACAG
GTATCCGGTAAGCGGCAGGGTCGGAACAGGAGAGCGCACGAGGGAGCTTCCAGGGGGAAACGCCTGGTAT
CTTTATAGTCCTGTCGGGTTTCGCCACCTCTGACTTGAGCGTCGATTTTTGTGATGCTCGTCAGGGGGGC
GGAGCCTATGGAAAAACGCCAGCAACGCGGCCTTTTTACGGTTCCTGGCCTTTTGCTGGCCTTTTGCTCA
CATGTTCTTTCCTGCGTTATCCCCTGCTTCTGTGGATAACCGTATTACCGCCTTTGAGTGAGCTGATACC
GCTCGCCGCAGCCGAACGACCGAGCGCAGCGAGTCAGTGAGCGAGGAAGCGGAAGAGCGCCCAATACGCA
AACCGCCTCTCCCCGCGCGTTGGCCGATTCATTAATGCAGCGGATCCAGACATGATAAGATACATTGATG
AGTTTGGACAAACCACAACTAGAATGCAGTGAAAAAAATGCTTTATTTGTGAAATTTGTGATGCTATTGC
TTTATTTGTAACCATTATAAGCTGCAATAAACAAGTTAGCTTTTTGCAAAAGCCTAGGCCTCCAAAAAAG
CCTCCTCACTACTTCTGGAATAGCTCAGAGGCCGAGGCGGCCTCGGCCTCTGCATAAATAAAAAAAATTA
GTCAGCCATGGGGCGGAGAATGGGCGGAACTGGGCGGAGTTAGGGGCGGGATGGGCGGAGTTAGGGGCGG
GACTATGGTTGCTGACTAATTGAGATGCGGATCCGCTGGCACGACAGGTTTCCCGACTGGAAAGCGGGCA
GTGAGCGCAACGCAATTAATGTGAGTTAGCTCACTCATTAGGCACCCCAGGCTTTACACTTTATGCTTCC
GGCTCGTATGTTGTGTGGAATTGTGAGCGGATAACAATTTCACACAGGAAACAGCTATGACCATGATTAC
GCCAAGCTTGGGCTGCAGGTCGAGGGATCTCCATAAGAGAAGAGGGACAGCTATGACTGGGAGTAGTCAG
GAGAGGAGGAAAAATCTGGCTAGTAAAACATGTAAGGAAAATTTTAGGGATGTTAAAGAAAAAAATAACA
CAAAACAAAATAT
Features (pLannotate 1.2.2; 29 found; start..end, strand, type, name):
    199..254     -  polyA_signal   β-globin poly(A) signal: rabbit β-globin polyadenylation signal (Gil and Proudfoot, 1987)
    340..475     -  LTR            3' LTR (ΔU3) (fragment): self-inactivating 3' long terminal repeat (LTR) from HIV-1
    477..545     -  CDS            nef (fragment): NEF_HV1Z2 - Experimental evidence at protein level: Swiss-Prot protein existence level 1. Extracellular Nef protein targets CD4(+) T-lymphocytes for apoptosis by interacting with CXCR4 surface receptors. From Human immunodeficiency virus type 1 group M subtype D (isolate Z2/CDC-Z34) (HIV-1).
    571..783     -  CDS            ZNF521 (fragment): ZN521_HUMAN - Also known as EHZF, LIP3. Experimental evidence at protein level: Swiss-Prot protein existence level 1. Transcription factor that can both act as an activator or a repressor depending on the context. Involved in BMP signaling and in the regulation of the immature compartment of the hematopoietic system. Associates with SMADs in response to BMP2 leading to activate transcription of BMP target genes. Acts as a transcriptional repressor via its interaction with EBF1, a transcription factor involved specification of B-cell lineage; this interaction preventing EBF1 to bind DNA and act
    826..1542    -  CDS            mEGFP: mEGFP is a basic (constitutively fluorescent) green fluorescent protein published in 2002, derived from Aequorea victoria. It has moderate acid sensitivity.
   1556..1593    -  misc_feature   MCS (fragment): multiple cloning site
   1592..1608    -  promoter       tight TRE promoter (fragment): Tet-responsive promoter PTight, consisting of seven tet operator sequences followed by the minimal CMV promoter
   1624..1827    -  promoter       CMV promoter: human cytomegalovirus (CMV) immediate early promoter
   1828..2131    -  enhancer       CMV enhancer: human cytomegalovirus immediate early enhancer
   2199..2215    -  misc_feature   MCS (fragment): multiple cloning site
   2215..2240    -  CDS            Rev (fragment): human immunodeficiency virus 1 (HIV-1) Rev protein; rev; enhances nuclear export of unspliced and incompletely spliced viral mRNAs
   2617..2850    -  misc_feature   RRE: The Rev response element (RRE) of HIV-1 allows for Rev-dependent mRNA export from the nucleus to the cytoplasm.
   2984..3067    -  CDS            vif (fragment): VIF_HV1BR - Experimental evidence at protein level: Swiss-Prot protein existence level 1. Counteracts the innate antiviral activity of host APOBEC3F and APOBEC3G. Forms a complex with host APOBEC3F and APOBEC3G thus preventing the entry of these lethally hypermutating enzymes into progeny virions. Recruits an active E3 ubiquitin ligase complex composed of elongin BC, CUL5, and RBX2 to induce polyubiquitination of APOBEC3G and APOBEC3F. In turn, they are directed to the 26S proteasome for degradation. Vif interaction with APOBEC3G also blocks its cytidine deaminase activity in a proteasome-inde
   3210..3327    -  misc_feature   cPPT/CTS: central polypurine tract and central termination sequence of HIV-1
   3476..3835    -  CDS            HIV-1 gag (fragment): gag protein from human immunodeficiency virus 1; gag
   3819..3944    -  misc_feature   HIV-1 Ψ: packaging signal of human immunodeficiency virus type 1
   3991..4248    -  LTR            5' LTR (truncated): truncated 5' long terminal repeat (LTR) from HIV-1
   4250..4629    -  enhancer       CMV enhancer: human cytomegalovirus immediate early enhancer
   4660..4764    +  promoter       AmpR promoter: bla
   4765..5625    +  CDS            AmpR: β-lactamase; bla; confers resistance to ampicillin, carbenicillin, and related antibiotics
   5796..6384    +  rep_origin     ori: high-copy-number ColE1/pMB1/pBR322/pUC origin of replication
   6567..6621    +  CDS            lacI (fragment): lac repressor; lacI; The lac repressor binds to the lac operator to inhibit transcription in E. coli. This inhibition can be relieved by adding lactose or isopropyl-β-D-thiogalactopyranoside (IPTG).
   6623..6757    -  polyA_signal   SV40 poly(A) signal: SV40 polyadenylation signal
   6777..6912    -  rep_origin     SV40 ori: SV40 origin of replication
   6936..6958    -  promoter       SV40 promoter (fragment): SV40 enhancer and early promoter
   6965..7004    +  CDS            lacI (fragment): lac repressor; lacI; The lac repressor binds to the lac operator to inhibit transcription in E. coli. This inhibition can be relieved by adding lactose or isopropyl-β-D-thiogalactopyranoside (IPTG).
   7017..7038    +  protein_bind   CAP binding site: CAP binding activates transcription in the presence of cAMP. E. coli catabolite activator protein
   7053..7083    +  promoter       lac promoter: promoter for the E. coli lac operon
   7091..7107    +  protein_bind   lac operator: The lac repressor binds to the lac operator to inhibit transcription in E. coli. This inhibition can be relieved by adding lactose or isopropyl-β-D-thiogalactopyranoside (IPTG). lac repressor encoded by lacI
