[The description below was written by a language model from this plasmid's Addgene catalogue record and pLannotate feature annotations shown in this document.]
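Description:
CL20_mEGFP_FOidr_151 is a mammalian expression plasmid built on the CL20 backbone. The catalogue lists it only as a mammalian expression vector, but its feature table shows the architecture of a self-inactivating HIV-1 lentiviral transfer vector. A CMV enhancer is fused to a truncated 5' LTR, which would drive transcription of the vector genome in producer cells. This is followed by the Ψ packaging signal with a short gag fragment, the cPPT/CTS element, the Rev response element for Rev-dependent nuclear export, and a ΔU3 3' LTR fragment backed by a rabbit β-globin polyadenylation signal. Small vif, rev and nef fragments appear to be residual viral sequence rather than functional genes. The plasmid is propagated in E. coli through a high-copy ColE1/pUC-type origin with ampicillin resistance. The recorded growth strain is a recombination-deficient type often chosen for repeat-containing LTR plasmids. An SV40 origin and poly(A) signal and lac promoter/operator remnants also sit in the backbone. No mammalian selection marker is annotated.

The payload is an internal CMV enhancer/promoter cassette driving monomeric EGFP fused at the N terminus of FOidr_151, an unmutated intrinsically disordered region taken from the human fusion oncoprotein PAX5_ZNF521. The depositor's comment suggests that it spans residues 557 to 627 of the fusion, and the annotation maps this roughly 70-residue segment to the ZNF521 portion. The very short "tight TRE" hit is probably just shared minimal CMV sequence, not a Tet-responsive element. The construct is intended for expressing the fluorescently tagged IDR in mammalian cells. According to the associated publication title, this belongs to a study linking protein condensate formation to RNA biology, where the mEGFP tag would allow the IDR's localisation and behaviour to be imaged.
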