Addgene plasmid #244703: CL20_mEGFP_FOidr_151
Purpose: Express mEGFP-tagged intrinsically disordered protein (IDR), FOidr_151, derived from human fusion protein PAX5_ZNF521
Depositing lab: Richard Kriwacki. Depositing organization: St. Jude Children's Research Hospital. Publication: Proteome-wide computational analyses reveal links between protein condensate formation and RNA biology. Maiti S, Tripathi S, Baggett DW, Phillips AH, Park CG, Wang J, Wahiduzzaman, Freyaldenhoven WT, Kinger S, Pioso BJ, Bollinger JC, Somjee R, Lang B, Babu MM, Kriwacki RW. Sci Adv. 2025 Dec 5;11(49):eady1420. doi: 10.1126/sciadv.ady1420. Epub 2025 Dec 3. PubMed 41337585.
Backbone
  Vector backbone: CL20
  Vector type: Mammalian Expression
Growth in bacteria
  Bacterial resistance: Ampicillin, 100 μg/mL
  Growth temperature: 37°C
  Growth strain: NEB Stable
  Copy number: High Copy
Gene/Insert
  Gene/Insert name: FOidr_151
  Species: H. sapiens (human)
  Mutation: Unmutated
  Tag / fusion protein: monomeric EGFP (N terminal on insert)
  Cloning method: Restriction Enzyme; 5′ cloning site Unknown (unknown if destroyed)
Terms and licenses: Academic/Nonprofit Terms; Industry Terms: Not Available to Industry
Depositor comments: PAX5_ZNF521_557_627
How to cite: CL20_mEGFP_FOidr_151 was a gift from Richard Kriwacki (Addgene plasmid # 244703 ; http://n2t.net/addgene:244703 ; RRID:Addgene_244703)
